Addgene plasmid #91032: pMOD_A1111
Purpose: Module A, Promoter: OsAct1, Gene: TaCas9, Terminator: HSP
Depositing lab: Daniel Voytas. Depositing organization: University of Minnesota. Publication: A multi-purpose toolkit to enable advanced genome engineering in plants. Cermak T, Curtin SJ, Gil-Humanes J, Cegan R, Kono TJY, Konecna E, Belanto JJ, Starker CG, Mathre JW, Greenstein RL, Voytas DF. Plant Cell. 2017 May 18. pii: tpc.00922.2016. doi: 10.1105/tpc.16.00922. PubMed 28522548.
Backbone
  Vector backbone: pMOD_A1001
  Vector type: CRISPR
Growth in bacteria
  Bacterial resistance: Ampicillin, 100 μg/mL
  Growth temperature: 37°C
  Growth strain: DH5alpha
  Copy number: High Copy
Gene/Insert
  Gene/Insert name: TaCas9
  Species: Synthetic
  Promoter: OsAct1
  Cloning method: Gibson Cloning
  Sequencing primers: 5′ unknown
Terms and licenses: Academic/Nonprofit Terms; Industry Terms: Not Available to Industry
How to cite: pMOD_A1111 was a gift from Daniel Voytas (Addgene plasmid # 91032 ; http://n2t.net/addgene:91032 ; RRID:Addgene_91032)
