[The description below was written by a language model from this plasmid's Addgene catalogue record and pLannotate feature annotations shown in this document.]
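Description:
pMOD_A1111 is a "Module A" plasmid from a modular plant genome-engineering toolkit, built by Gibson cloning on the pMOD_A1001 backbone and classed as a CRISPR vector. It is a small bacterial cloning plasmid of about 7.9 kb, maintained at high copy in E. coli through a ColE1/pUC-type origin and selected with ampicillin through a β-lactamase gene driven by its native bla promoter. The annotated features include no plant selectable marker, T-DNA borders or plant replication elements. This fits its role as a component module that is combined with other modules in a destination vector, although the record does not describe the assembly scheme itself.

The payload is a single plant expression cassette. The rice actin 1 (OsAct1) promoter, a strong constitutive promoter widely used in monocots, drives TaCas9, a synthetic coding sequence annotated as the Streptococcus pyogenes Cas9 nuclease. The "Ta" prefix suggests wheat codon optimisation, but the record only lists the species as synthetic. Transcription ends at the Arabidopsis HSP18.2 heat shock protein terminator, which is known for efficient termination and good transgene expression.

The automated annotation also flags a short "9xHis" fragment directly after the promoter. It lies several hundred bases upstream of the Cas9 open reading frame, so it is probably a spurious match within unannotated leader or intron sequence rather than a real affinity tag. No guide RNA cassette is annotated, so guides would have to come from a separate module. The construct supplies the nuclease component for Cas9-mediated genome editing in plants, and its promoter choice points to cereals and other monocots.
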