Features (pLannotate 1.2.2; 7 found; start..end, strand, type, name):
     80..668     +  rep_origin     ori: high-copy-number ColE1/pMB1/pBR322/pUC origin of replication
    884..1725    +  promoter       Act1 promoter: rice actin promoter
   1726..1751    +  CDS            9xHis (fragment): 9xHis affinity tag
   2314..6417    +  CDS            cas9: CAS9_STRP1 - Also known as csn1 From Streptococcus pyogenes serotype M1.
   6477..6725    +  terminator     HSP terminator: efficient transcription terminator from the Arabidopsis thaliana heat shock protein 18.2 gene (Nagaya et al., 2010)
   6809..6909    +  promoter       AmpR promoter: bla
   6910..7770    +  CDS            AmpR: β-lactamase; bla; confers resistance to ampicillin, carbenicillin, and related antibiotics
>Addgene plasmid #91032 | pMOD_A1111 | addgene full sequence | sequence record 181787 | Addgene NGS Result
GCCTTGACGGCAAAATCCCTTAACGTGAGTTTTCGTTCCACTGAGCGTCAGACCCCGTAGAAAAGATCAA
AGGATCTTCTTGAGATCCTTTTTTTCTGCGCGTAATCTGCTGCTTGCAAACAAAAAAACCACCGCTACCA
GCGGTGGTTTGTTTGCCGGATCAAGAGCTACTAACTCTTTTTCCGAAGGTAACTGGCTTCAGCAGAGCGC
AGATACCAAATACTGTTCTTCTAGTGTAGCCGTAGTTAGGCCACCACTTCAAGAACTCTGTAGCACCGCC
TACATACCTCGCTCTGCTAATCCTGTTACCAGTGGCTGCTGCCAGTGGCGATAAGTCGTGTCTTACCGGG
TTGGACTCAAGACGATAGTTACCGGATAAGGCGCAGCGGTCGGGCTGAACGGGGGGTTCGTGCTCACAGC
CCAGCTTGGAGCGAACGACCTACACCGAACTGAGATACCTACAGCGTGAGCTATGAGAAAGCGCCACGCT
TCCCGAAGGGAGAAAGGCGGACAGGTATCCGGTAAGCGGCAGGGTCGGAACAGGAGAGCGCACGAGGGAG
CTTCCAGGGGGAAACGCCTGGTATCTTTATAGTCCTGTCGGGTTTCGCCACCTCTGACTTGAGCGTCGAT
TTTTGTGATGCTCGTCAGGGGGGCGGAGCCTATGGAAAAACGCCAGCAACGCGGCCTTTTTACGGTTCCT
GGCCTTTTGCTGGCCTTTTGCTCACATGTTCTTTCCTGCGTTATCCCCTGATTCTGTGGATAACCGTATT
ACCGCCTTTGAGTGAGCTGATACCGCTCGCCGCAGCCGAACGACCGAGCGCAGCGAGTCAGTGAGCGAGG
AAGCGGAAGAGCGCCCACCTGCTCATGATCTGCAGGCGCGCCGTCGAGGTCATTCATATGCTTGAGAAGA
GAGTCGGGATAGTCCAAAATAAAACAAAGGTAAGATTACCTGGTCAAAAGTGAAAACATCAGTTAAAAGG
TGGTATAAAGTAAAATATCGGTAATAAAAGGTGGCCCAAAGTGAAATTTACTCTTTTCTACTATTATAAA
AATTGAGGATGTTTTTGTCGGTACTTTGATACGTCATTTTTGTATGAATTGGTTTTTAAGTTTATTCGCT
TTTGGAAATGCATATCTGTATTTGAGTCGGGTTTTAAGTTCGTTTGCTTTTGTAAATACAGAGGGATTTG
TATAAGAAATATCTTTAAAAAAACCCATATGCTAATTTGACATAATTTTTGAGAAAAATATATATTCAGG
CGAATTCTCACAATGAACAATAATAAGATTAAAATAGCTTTCCCCCGTTGCAGCGCATGGGTATTTTTTC
TAGTAAAAATAAAAGATAAACTTAGACTCAAAACATTTACAAAAACAACCCCTAAAGTTCCTAAAGCCCA
AAGTGCTATCCACGATCCATAGCAAGCCCAGCCCAACCCAACCCAACCCAACCCACCCCAGTCCAGCCAA
CTGGACAATAGTCTCCACACCCCCCCACTATCACCGTGAGTTGTCCGCACGCACCGCACGTCTCGCAGCC
AAAAAAAAAAAAAGAAAGAAAAAAAAGAAAAAGAAAAAACAGCAGGGGGTCCGGGTCGTGGGGGCCGGAA
ACGCGAGGAGGATCGCGAGCCAGCGACGAGGCCGGCCCTCCCTCCGCTTCCAAAGAAACGCCCCCCATCG
CCACTATATACATACCCCCCCCTCTCCTCCCATCCCCCCAACCCTACCACCACCACCACCACCACCTCCA
CCTCCTCCCCCCTCGCTGCCGGACGACGAGCTCCTCCCCCCTCCCCCTCCGCCGCCGCCGCGCCGGTAAC
CACCCCGCCCCTCTCCTCTTTCTTTCTCCGTTTTTTTTTTCCGTCTCGGTCTCGATCTTTGGCCTTGGTA
GTTTGGGTGGGCGAGAGGCGGCTTCGTGCGCGCCCAGATCGGTGCGCGGGAGGGGCGGGATCTCGCGGCT
GGGGCTCTCGCCGGCGTGGATCCGGCCCGGATCTCGCGGGGAATGGGGCTCTCGGATGTAGATCTGCGAT
CCGCCGTTGTTGGGGGAGATGATGGGGGGTTTAAAATTTCCGCCATGCTAAACAAGATCAGGAAGAGGGG
AAAAGGGCACTATGGTTTATATTTTTATATATTTCTGCTGCTTCGTCAGGCTTAGATGTGCTAGATCTTT
CTTTCTTCTTTTTGTGGGTAGAATTTGAATCCCTCAGCATTGTTCATCGGTAGTTTTTCTTTTCATGATT
TGTGACAAATGCAGCCTCGTGCGGAGCTTTTTTGTAGGTAGACGATAAGCTTCCTGCAGGGCGATCTATT
CGAATGGACAAGAAGTACTCGATCGGCCTCGACATCGGGACGAACTCAGTTGGCTGGGCCGTGATCACCG
ACGAGTACAAGGTGCCCTCTAAGAAGTTCAAGGTCCTGGGGAACACCGACCGCCATTCCATCAAGAAGAA
CCTCATCGGCGCTCTCCTGTTCGACAGCGGGGAGACCGCTGAGGCTACGAGGCTCAAGAGAACCGCTAGG
CGCCGGTACACGAGAAGGAAGAACAGGATCTGCTACCTCCAAGAGATTTTCTCCAACGAGATGGCCAAGG
TTGACGATTCATTCTTCCACCGCCTGGAGGAGTCTTTCCTCGTGGAGGAGGATAAGAAGCACGAGCGGCA
TCCCATCTTCGGCAACATCGTGGACGAGGTTGCCTACCACGAGAAGTACCCTACGATCTACCATCTGCGG
AAGAAGCTCGTGGACTCCACCGATAAGGCGGACCTCAGACTGATCTACCTCGCTCTGGCCCACATGATCA
AGTTCCGCGGCCATTTCCTGATCGAGGGGGATCTCAACCCAGACAACAGCGATGTTGACAAGCTGTTCAT
CCAACTCGTGCAGACCTACAACCAACTCTTCGAGGAGAACCCGATCAACGCCTCTGGCGTGGACGCGAAG
GCTATCCTGTCCGCGAGGCTCTCGAAGTCCAGGAGGCTGGAGAACCTGATCGCTCAGCTCCCAGGCGAGA
AGAAGAACGGCCTGTTCGGGAACCTCATCGCTCTCAGCCTGGGGCTCACCCCGAACTTCAAGTCGAACTT
CGATCTCGCTGAGGACGCCAAGCTGCAACTCTCCAAGGACACCTACGACGATGACCTCGATAACCTCCTG
GCCCAGATCGGCGATCAATACGCGGACCTGTTCCTCGCTGCCAAGAACCTGTCGGACGCCATCCTCCTGT
CAGATATCCTCCGCGTGAACACCGAGATCACGAAGGCTCCACTCTCTGCCTCCATGATCAAGCGCTACGA
CGAGCACCATCAGGATCTGACCCTCCTGAAGGCGCTGGTCCGCCAACAGCTCCCGGAGAAGTACAAGGAG
ATTTTCTTCGATCAGTCGAAGAACGGCTACGCTGGGTACATCGACGGCGGGGCCTCACAAGAGGAGTTCT
ACAAGTTCATCAAGCCAATCCTGGAGAAGATGGACGGCACGGAGGAGCTCCTGGTGAAGCTCAACAGGGA
GGACCTCCTGCGGAAGCAGAGAACCTTCGATAACGGCAGCATCCCCCACCAAATCCATCTCGGGGAGCTG
CACGCCATCCTGAGAAGGCAAGAGGACTTCTACCCTTTCCTCAAGGATAACCGGGAGAAGATCGAGAAGA
TCCTGACCTTCAGAATCCCATACTACGTCGGCCCTCTCGCGCGGGGGAACTCAAGATTCGCTTGGATGAC
CCGCAAGTCTGAGGAGACCATCACGCCGTGGAACTTCGAGGAGGTGGTGGACAAGGGCGCTAGCGCTCAG
TCGTTCATCGAGAGGATGACCAACTTCGACAAGAACCTGCCCAACGAGAAGGTGCTCCCTAAGCACTCGC
TCCTGTACGAGTACTTCACCGTCTACAACGAGCTCACGAAGGTGAAGTACGTCACCGAGGGCATGCGCAA
GCCAGCGTTCCTGTCCGGGGAGCAGAAGAAGGCTATCGTGGACCTCCTGTTCAAGACCAACCGGAAGGTC
ACGGTTAAGCAACTCAAGGAGGACTACTTCAAGAAGATCGAGTGCTTCGATTCGGTCGAGATCAGCGGCG
TTGAGGACCGCTTCAACGCCAGCCTCGGGACCTACCACGATCTCCTGAAGATCATCAAGGATAAGGACTT
CCTGGACAACGAGGAGAACGAGGATATCCTGGAGGACATCGTGCTGACCCTCACGCTGTTCGAGGACAGG
GAGATGATCGAGGAGCGCCTGAAGACGTACGCCCATCTCTTCGATGACAAGGTCATGAAGCAACTCAAGC
GCCGGAGATACACCGGCTGGGGGAGGCTGTCCCGCAAGCTCATCAACGGCATCCGGGACAAGCAGTCCGG
GAAGACCATCCTCGACTTCCTCAAGAGCGATGGCTTCGCCAACAGGAACTTCATGCAACTGATCCACGAT
GACAGCCTCACCTTCAAGGAGGATATCCAAAAGGCTCAAGTGAGCGGCCAGGGGGACTCGCTGCACGAGC
ATATCGCGAACCTCGCTGGCTCCCCCGCGATCAAGAAGGGCATCCTCCAGACCGTGAAGGTTGTGGACGA
GCTCGTGAAGGTCATGGGCCGGCACAAGCCTGAGAACATCGTCATCGAGATGGCCAGAGAGAACCAAACC
ACGCAGAAGGGGCAAAAGAACTCTAGGGAGCGCATGAAGCGCATCGAGGAGGGCATCAAGGAGCTGGGGT
CCCAAATCCTCAAGGAGCACCCAGTGGAGAACACCCAACTGCAGAACGAGAAGCTCTACCTGTACTACCT
CCAGAACGGCAGGGATATGTACGTGGACCAAGAGCTGGATATCAACCGCCTCAGCGATTACGACGTCGAT
CATATCGTTCCCCAGTCTTTCCTGAAGGATGACTCCATCGACAACAAGGTCCTCACCAGGTCGGACAAGA
ACCGCGGCAAGTCAGATAACGTTCCATCTGAGGAGGTCGTTAAGAAGATGAAGAACTACTGGAGGCAGCT
CCTGAACGCCAAGCTGATCACGCAAAGGAAGTTCGACAACCTCACCAAGGCTGAGAGAGGCGGGCTCTCA
GAGCTGGACAAGGCCGGCTTCATCAAGCGGCAGCTGGTCGAGACCAGACAAATCACGAAGCACGTTGCGC
AAATCCTCGACTCTCGGATGAACACGAAGTACGATGAGAACGACAAGCTGATCAGGGAGGTTAAGGTGAT
CACCCTGAAGTCTAAGCTCGTCTCCGACTTCAGGAAGGATTTCCAGTTCTACAAGGTTCGCGAGATCAAC
AACTACCACCATGCCCATGACGCTTACCTCAACGCTGTGGTCGGCACCGCTCTGATCAAGAAGTACCCAA
AGCTGGAGTCCGAGTTCGTGTACGGGGACTACAAGGTTTACGATGTGCGCAAGATGATCGCCAAGTCGGA
GCAAGAGATCGGCAAGGCTACCGCCAAGTACTTCTTCTACTCAAACATCATGAACTTCTTCAAGACCGAG
ATCACGCTGGCCAACGGCGAGATCCGGAAGAGACCGCTCATCGAGACCAACGGCGAGACGGGGGAGATCG
TGTGGGACAAGGGCAGGGATTTCGCGACCGTCCGCAAGGTTCTCTCCATGCCCCAGGTGAACATCGTCAA
GAAGACCGAGGTCCAAACGGGCGGGTTCTCAAAGGAGTCTATCCTGCCTAAGCGGAACAGCGACAAGCTC
ATCGCCAGAAAGAAGGACTGGGACCCAAAGAAGTACGGCGGGTTCGACAGCCCTACCGTGGCCTACTCGG
TCCTGGTTGTGGCGAAGGTTGAGAAGGGCAAGTCCAAGAAGCTCAAGAGCGTGAAGGAGCTCCTGGGGAT
CACCATCATGGAGAGGTCCAGCTTCGAGAAGAACCCAATCGACTTCCTGGAGGCCAAGGGCTACAAGGAG
GTGAAGAAGGACCTGATCATCAAGCTCCCGAAGTACTCTCTCTTCGAGCTGGAGAACGGCAGGAAGAGAA
TGCTGGCTTCCGCTGGCGAGCTCCAGAAGGGGAACGAGCTCGCGCTGCCAAGCAAGTACGTGAACTTCCT
CTACCTGGCTTCCCACTACGAGAAGCTCAAGGGCAGCCCGGAGGACAACGAGCAAAAGCAGCTGTTCGTC
GAGCAGCACAAGCATTACCTCGACGAGATCATCGAGCAAATCTCCGAGTTCAGCAAGCGCGTGATCCTCG
CCGACGCGAACCTGGATAAGGTCCTCTCCGCCTACAACAAGCACCGGGACAAGCCCATCAGAGAGCAAGC
GGAGAACATCATCCATCTCTTCACCCTGACGAACCTCGGCGCTCCTGCTGCTTTCAAGTACTTCGACACC
ACGATCGATCGGAAGAGATACACCTCCACGAAGGAGGTCCTGGACGCGACCCTCATCCACCAGTCGATCA
CCGGCCTGTACGAGACGAGGATCGACCTCTCACAACTCGGCGGGGATAAGAGACCCGCAGCAACCAAGAA
GGCAGGGCAAGCAAAGAAGAAGAAGTGACTCGAGTATATGAAGATGAAGATGAAATATTTGGTGTGTCAA
ATAAAAAGCTTGTGTGCTTAAGTTTGTGTTTTTTTCTTGGCTTGTTGTGTTATGAATTTGTGGCTTTTTC
TAATATTAAATGAATGTAAGATCACATTATAATGAATAAACAAATGTTTCTATAATCCATTGTGAATGTT
TTGTTGGATCTCTTCTGCAGCATATAACTACTGTATGTGCTATGGTATGGACTATGGAATATGATTAAAG
ATAAGGAGCTCGTTAACCGGTGACGGACGTGGGCAGGTGTGATGAAAAGCCTTAGGGTCAGGTGGCACTT
TTCGGGGAAATGTGCGATGAACCCCTATTTGTTTATTTTTCTAAATACATTCAAATATGTATCCGCTAAT
GAGACAATAACCCTGATAAATGCTTCAATTATATTGAAAAAGGAAGAGTATGAGTATCCAACATTTCCGT
GTCGCCCTTATTCCCTTTTTTGCGGCCTTCTGCCTTCCTGTTTTTGCTCACCCAGAAACGCTGGTGAAAG
TAAAAGATGCTGAAGATCAGTTGGGTGCCCGAGTGGGTTACATTGAACTGGATCTCAACAGCGGCAAAAT
CTTAGAGAGTTTTCGCCCCGAAGAACGCTTCCCAATGATGAGCACTTTCAAAGTTCTGCTATGTGGCGCG
GTGTTATCCCGTATTGATGCTGGGCAAGAGCAACTCGGTCGCCGCATACACTATTCTCAGAATGACTTGG
TTGAGTATTCACCAGTCACAGAAAAGCATCTTACGGATGGCATGACAGTAAGAGAATTATGTAGTGCTGC
CATAACCATGAGTGATAACACTGCGGCCAACTTACTTCTGACAACGATTGGAGGACCGAAGGAGCTAACC
GCTTTTTTGCACAACATGGGGGATCATGTAACTCGCCTTGATCGTTGGGAACCGGAGCTGAATGAAGCCA
TACCAAACGACGAGCGTGACACCACGATGCCTGTAGCAATGGCAACAACTCTCCGCAAACTATTAACTGG
CGAACTACTTACTCTTGCTTCACGCCAGCAACTCATTGACTGGATGGAGGCGGACAAAGTTGCAGGACCA
CTTCTGCGCTCGGCACTTCCGGCTGGCTGGTTTATTGCTGATAAATCTGGAGCCGGTGAGCGTGGGTCTC
GCGGTATCATTGCAGCACTGGGGCCAGATGGTAAGCCCTCCCGTATCGTAGTTATCTACACGACGGGGAG
TCAGGCAACTATGGATGAACGAAATAGACAGATCGCTGAGATAGGTGCCTCACTGATTAAGCATTGGTAA
CTGTCAGACGAAGGGAAATAAATAGTAGCCCGCCTGATGTGCGGGCTTTTTTTTGGTGGTGGTTACCAGT
GTCGCTTAGCTACCGTAGGTCCTCTTAGGCGGTCCGATTAGCGACATAGTCATCAAT
